>Addgene plasmid #210295 | mActA-FKBP-mCherry | addgene full sequence | sequence record 416399 | Addgene NGS Result
GAGACACCCAGGACTGCCATCCGATTCTGCCGCAGAGATCAAGAAGCGGCGCAAGGCCATCGCCTCCTCT
GACTCTGAGCTGGAGAGCCTGACATATCCTGATAAGCCAACCAAGGTGAACAAGAAGAAGGTGGCAAAGG
AGAGCGTGGCAGACGCCAGCGAGTCCGACCTGGATAGCTCCATGCAGTCCGCCGATGAGTCTAGCCCACA
GCCCCTGAAGGCCAACCAGCAGCCCTTCTTTCCTAAGGTGTTCAAGAAGATCAAGGACGCCGGCAAGTGG
GTGCGCGACAAGATCGATGAGAATCCCGAGGTGAAGAAGGCCATCGTGGACAAGAGCGCCGGCCTGATCG
ATCAGCTGCTGACCAAGAAGAAGAGCGAGGAGGTGAACGCCAGCGACTTCCCCCCTCCACCCACAGATGA
GGAGCTGAGACTGGCCCTGCCAGAGACCCCAATGCTGCTGGGCTTTAATGCCCCAGCCACAAGCGAGCCC
TCCTCTTTCGAGTTTCCTCCACCACCTACTGACGAGGAGCTGCGGCTGGCCCTGCCTGAGACACCAATGC
TGCTGGGCTTCAACGCACCTGCCACCTCCGAGCCAAGCTCCTTCGAGTTTCCACCCCCTCCAACCGAGGA
TGAGCTGGAGATCATCAGAGAGACAGCCTCTAGCCTGGACTCCTCTTTTACCCGGGGCGATCTGGCCTCC
CTGAGGAACGCCATCAATAGGCACTCCCAGAACTTCTCTGACTTTCCCCCTATCCCTACAGAGGAGGAGC
TGAATGGAAGGGGCGGCAGGCCCACCAGCGAGGAGTTCAGCTCCCTGAACTCTGGCGACTTTACAGACGA
TGAGAACAGCGAGACCACAGAGGAGGAGATCGATCGCCTGGCCGACCTGAGGGATAGAGGCACCGGCAAG
CACAGCAGGAACGCAGGCTTCCTGCCCCTGAATCCTTTTGCCTCTAGCCCTGTGCCATCTCTGAGCCCAA
AGGTGAGCAAGATCAGCGCCCCCGCCCTGATCAGCGATATCACAAAGAAGACCCCTTTCAAGAACCCATC
CCAGCCCCTGAACGTGTTTAATAAGAAGACCACAACCAAGACAGTGACCAAGAAGCCCACACCTGTGAAG
ACCGCACCAAAGCTGGCCGAGCTGCCAGCCACAAAGCCTCAGGAGACCGTGCTGAGAGAGAATAAGACAC
CTTTCATCGAGAAGCAGGCCGAGACCAACAAGCAGAGCATCAATATGCCTTCCCTGCCAGTGATCCAGAA
GGAGGCCACAGAGAGCGACAAGGAGGAGATGAAGCCTCAGACCGAGGAGAAGATGGTGGAGGAGTCCGAG
TCTGCCAACAATGCCAACGGCAAGAATCGGTCTGCCGGCATCGAGGAGGGCAAGCTGATCGCCAAGAGCG
CCGAGGATGAGAAGGCCAAGGAGGAGCCAGGCAACCACACAACCCGAATTCTGCAGTCGACGGTACCGCG
GGCCCGGGATCCAAGTGCTGGTGGTAGTGCTGGTGGTAGTGCTGGTGGTAGTGCTGGTGGTAGTGCTGGT
GGTGGAGTGCAGGTGGAAACCATCTCCCCAGGAGACGGGCGCACCTTCCCCAAGCGCGGCCAGACCTGCG
TGGTGCACTACACCGGGATGCTTGAAGATGGAAAGAAATTTGATTCCTCCCGGGACAGAAACAAGCCCTT
TAAGTTTATGCTAGGCAAGCAGGAGGTGATCCGAGGCTGGGAAGAAGGGGTTGCCCAGATGAGTGTGGGT
CAGAGAGCCAAACTGACTATATCTCCAGATTATGCCTATGGTGCCACTGGGCACCCAGGCATCATCCCAC
CACATGCCACTCTCGTCTTCGATGTGGAGCTTCTAAAACTGGAAAGTGCTGGTGGTCCACCGGTCGCCAC
CATGGTAAGCAAGGGCGAGGAGGATAACATGGCCATCATCAAGGAGTTCATGCGCTTCAAGGTGCACATG
GAGGGCTCCGTGAACGGCCACGAGTTCGAGATCGAGGGCGAGGGCGAGGGCCGCCCCTACGAGGGCACCC
AGACCGCCAAGCTGAAGGTGACCAAGGGTGGCCCCCTGCCCTTCGCCTGGGACATCCTGTCCCCTCAGTT
CATGTACGGCTCCAAGGCCTACGTGAAGCACCCCGCCGACATCCCCGACTACTTGAAGCTGTCCTTCCCC
GAGGGCTTCAAGTGGGAGCGCGTGATGAACTTCGAGGACGGCGGCGTGGTGACCGTGACCCAGGACTCCT
CCCTGCAGGACGGCGAGTTCATCTACAAGGTGAAGCTGCGCGGCACCAACTTCCCCTCCGACGGCCCCGT
AATGCAGAAGAAGACCATGGGCTGGGAGGCCTCCTCCGAGCGGATGTACCCCGAGGACGGCGCCCTGAAG
GGCGAGATCAAGCAGAGGCTGAAGCTGAAGGACGGCGGCCACTACGACGCTGAGGTCAAGACCACCTACA
AGGCCAAGAAGCCCGTGCAGCTGCCCGGCGCCTACAACGTCAACATCAAGTTGGACATCACCTCCCACAA
CGAGGACTACACCATCGTGGAACAGTACGAACGCGCCGAGGGCCGCCACTCCACCGGCGGCATGGACGAG
CTGTACAAGTAAAGCGGCCGCGACTCTAGATCATAATCAGCCATACCACATTTGTAGAGGTTTTACTTGC
TTTAAAAAACCTCCCACACCTCCCCCTGAACCTGAAACATAAAATGAATGCAATTGTTGTTGTTAACTTG
TTTATTGCAGCTTATAATGGTTACAAATAAAGCAATAGCATCACAAATTTCACAAATAAAGCATTTTTTT
CACTGCATTCTAGTTGTGGTTTGTCCAAACTCATCAATGTATCTTAAGGCGTAAATTGTAAGCGTTAATA
TTTTGTTAAAATTCGCGTTAAATTTTTGTTAAATCAGCTCATTTTTTAACCAATAGGCCGAAATCGGCAA
AATCCCTTATAAATCAAAAGAATAGACCGAGATAGGGT
[37 nt withheld, positions 2979-3015]
AAAGAACGTGGACTCCAACGTCAAAGG
[49 nt withheld, positions 3043-3091]
T
[91 nt withheld, positions 3093-3183]
G
[124 nt withheld, positions 3185-3308]
CAGGTGGCACTTTTCGGGGAAATGTGCGCGGAACCCCTATTTGTTTATTTTTCTAAATACATTCAAATAT
GTATCCGCTCATGAGACAATAACCCTGATAAATGCTTCAATAATATTGAAAAAGGAAGAGTCCTGAGGCG
GAAAGAACCAGCTGTGGAATGTGTGTCAGTTAGGGTGTGGAAAGTCCCCAGGCTCCCCAGCAGGCAGAAG
TATGCAAAGCATGCATCTCAATTAGTCAGCAACCAGGTGTGGAAAGTCCCCAGGCTCCCCAGCAGGCAGA
AGTATGCAAAGCATGCATCTCAATTAGTCAGCAACCATAGTCCCGCCCCTAACTCCGCCCATCCCGCCCC
TAACTCCGCCCAGTTCCGCCCATTCTCCGCCCCATGGCTGACTAATTTTTTTTATTTATGCAGAGGCCGA
GGCCGCCTCGGCCTCTGAGCTATTCCAGAAGTAGTGAGGAGGCTTTTTTGGAGGCCTAGGCTTTTGCAAA
GATCGATCAAGAGACAGGATGAGGATCGTTTCGCATGATTGAACAAGATGGATTGCACGCAGGTTCTCCG
GCCGCTTGGGTGGAGAGGCTATTCGGCTATGACTGGGCACAACAGACAATCGGCTGCTCTGATGCCGCCG
TGTTCCGGCTGTCAGCGCAGGGGCGCCCGGTTCTTTTTGTCAAGACCGACCTGTCCGGTGCCCTGAATGA
ACTGCAAGACGAGGCAGCGCGGCTATCGTGGCTGGCCACGACGGGCGTTCCTTGCGCAGCTGTGCTCGAC
GTTGTCACTGAAGCGGGAAGGGACTGGCTGCTATTGGGCGAAGTGCCGGGGCAGGATCTCCTGTCATCTC
ACCTTGCTCCTGCCGAGAAAGTATCCATCATGGCTGATGCAATGCGGCGGCTGCATACGCTTGATCCGGC
TACCTGCCCATTCGACCACCAAGCGAAACATCGCATCGAGCGAGCACGTACTCGGATGGAAGCCGGTCTT
GTCGATCAGGATGATCTGGACGAAGAGCATCAGGGGCTCGCGCCAGCCGAACTGTTCGCCAGGCTCAAGG
CGAGCATGCCCGACGGCGAGGATCTCGTCGTGACCCATGGCGATGCCTGCTTGCCGAATATCATGGTGGA
AAATGGCCGCTTTTCTGGATTCATCGACTGTGGCCGGCTGGGTGTGGCGGACCGCTATCAGGACATAGCG
TTGGCTACCCGTGATATTGCTGAAGAGCTTGGCGGCGAATGGGCTGACCGCTTCCTCGTGCTTTACGGTA
TCGCCGCTCCCGATTCGCAGCGCATCGCCTTCTATCGCCTTCTTGACGAGTTCTTCTGAGCGGGACTCTG
GGGTTCGAAATGACCGACCAAGCGACGCCCAACCTGCCATCACGAGATTTCGATTCCACCGCCGCCTTCT
ATGAAAGGTTGGGCTTCGGAATCGTTTTCCGGGACGCCGGCTGGATGATCCTCCAGCGCGGGGATCTCAT
GCTGGAGTTCTTCGCCCACCCTAGGGGGAGGCTAACTGAAACACGGAAGGAGACAATACCGGAAGGAACC
CGCGCTATGACGGCAATAAAAAGACAGAATAAAACGCACGGTGTTGGGTCGTTTGTTCATAAACGCGGGG
TTCGGTCCCAGGGCTGGCACTCTGTCGATACCCCACCGAGACCCCATTGGGGCCAATACGCCCGCGTTTC
TTCCTTTTCCCCACCCCACCCCCCAAGTTCGGGTGAAGGCCCAGGGCTCGCAGCCAACGTCGGGGCGGCA
GGCCCTGCCATAGCCTCAGGTTACTCATATATACTTTAGATTGATTTAAAACTTCATTTTTAATTTAAAA
GGATCTAGGTGAAGATCCTTTTTGATAATCTCATGACCAAAATCCCTTAACGTGAGTTTTCGTTCCACTG
AGCGTCAGACCCCGTAGAAAAGATCAAAGGATCTTCTTGAGATCCTTTTTTTCTGCGCGTAATCTGCTGC
TTGCAAACAAAAAAACCACCGCTACCAGCGGTGGTTTGTTTGCCGGATCAAGAGCTACCAACTCTTTTTC
CGAAGGTAACTGGCTTCAGCAGAGCGCAGATACCAAATACTGTTCTTCTAGTGTAGCCGTAGTTAGGCCA
CCACTTCAAGAACTCTGTAGCACCGCCTACATACCTCGCTCTGCTAATCCTGTTACCAGTGGCTGCTGCC
AGTGGCGATAAGTCGTGTCTTACCGGGTTGGACTCAAGACGATAGTTACCGGATAAGGCGCAGCGGTCGG
GCTGAACGGGGGGTTCGTGCACACAGCCCAGCTTGGAGCGAACGACCTACACCGAACTGAGATACCTACA
GCGTGAGCTATGAGAAAGCGCCACGCTTCCCGAAGGGAGAAAGGCGGACAGGTATCCGGTAAGCGGCAGG
GTCGGAACAGGAGAGCGCACGAGGGAGCTTCCAGGGGGAAACGCCTGGTATCTTTATAGTCCTGTCGGGT
TTCGCCACCTCTGACTTGAGCGTCGATTTTTGTGATGCTCGTCAGGGGGGCGGAGCCTATGGAAAAACGC
CAGCAACGCGGCCTTTTTACGGTTCCTGGCCTTTTGCTGGCCTTTTGCTCACATGTTCTTTCCTGCGTTA
TCCCCTGATTCTGTGGATAACCGTATTACCGCCATGCATTAGTTATTAATAGTAATCAATTACGGGGTCA
TTAGTTCATAGCCCATATATGGAGTTCCGCGTTACATAACTTACGGTAAATGGCCCGCCTGGCTGACCGC
CCAACGACCCCCGCCCATTGACGTCAATAATGACGTATGTTCCCATAGTAACGCCAATAGGGACTTTCCA
TTGACGTCAATGGGTGGAGTATTTACGGTAAACTGCCCACTTGGCAGTACATCAAGTGTATCATATGCCA
AGTACGCCCCCTATTGACGTCAATGACGGTAAATGGCCCGCCTGGCATTATGCCCAGTACATGACCTTAT
GGGACTTTCCTACTTGGCAGTACATCTACGTATTAGTCATCGCTATTACCATGGTGATGCGGTTTTGGCA
GTACATCAATGGGCGTGGATAGCGGTTTGACTCACGGGGATTTCCAAGTCTCCACCCCATTGACGTCAAT
GGGAGTTTGTTTTGGCACCAAAATCAACGGGACTTTCCAAAATGTCGTAACAACTCCGCCCCATTGACGC
AAATGGGCGGTAGGCGTGTACGGTGGGAGGTCTATATAAGCAGAGCTGGTTTAGTGAACCGTCAGATCCG
CTAGCGCTACCGGACTCAGATCTCGAGGCCACCATGGCTACAGATTCAGAGGATAGCTCCCTGAACACAG
ACGAGTGGGAGGAGGAGAAGACCGAGGAGCAGCCCTCCGAAGTGAATACAGGCCCTAGATACGAGACCGC
CAGAGAGGTGTCTAGCCGGGACATCAAGGAGCTGGAGAAGTCTAACAAGGTGCGCAACACAAATAAGGCC
GATCTGATCGCCATGCTGAAGGAGAAGGCCGAGAAGGGCCCAAATATCAACAATAACAATTCCGAGCAGA
CCGAGAACGCCGCCATCAATGAGGAGGCCTCTGGAGCAGACAGGCCAGCAATCCAGGTGGAGAG
Features (pLannotate 1.2.2; 16 found; start..end, strand, type, name):
   1544..1864    +  CDS            DmrB: F36V mutant of FK506-binding protein FKBP12 binds synthetic ligands that do not bind wild-type FKBP
   1892..2599    +  CDS            mCherry: mCherry is a basic (constitutively fluorescent) red fluorescent protein published in 2004, derived from Discosoma sp.. It is reported to be a very rapidly-maturing monomer with low acid sensitivity.
   2619..2702    +  CDS            large T antigen (fragment): large T antigen from SV40 (simian virus 40)
   2725..2846    +  polyA_signal   SV40 poly(A) signal: SV40 polyadenylation signal
   2880..3308    -  rep_origin     f1 ori (sequence partly withheld): f1 bacteriophage origin of replication; arrow indicates direction of (+) strand synthesis
   3335..3439    +  promoter       AmpR promoter: bla
   3441..3798    +  promoter       SV40 promoter: SV40 enhancer and early promoter
   3833..4627    +  CDS            NeoR/KanR: aminoglycoside phosphotransferase from Tn5; aph(3')-II (or nptII); confers resistance to neomycin, kanamycin, and G418 (Geneticin®)
   4648..4800    +  CDS            ble (fragment): BLE_KLEPN - Experimental evidence at protein level: Swiss-Prot protein existence level 1. Binding protein with a strong affinity to the bleomycin family of antibiotics. Binds to CL990; an antimitotic-antibiotic compound. From Klebsiella pneumoniae.
   4859..4906    +  polyA_signal   HSV TK poly(A) signal: herpes simplex virus thymidine kinase polyadenylation signal (Cole and Stacy, 1985)
   4997..5013    -  polyA_signal   bGH poly(A) signal (fragment): bovine growth hormone polyadenylation signal
   5235..5823    +  rep_origin     ori: high-copy-number ColE1/pMB1/pBR322/pUC origin of replication
   5998..6301    +  enhancer       CMV enhancer: human cytomegalovirus immediate early enhancer
   6302..6505    +  promoter       CMV promoter: human cytomegalovirus (CMV) immediate early promoter
   6528..6555    +  misc_feature   MCS (fragment): multiple cloning site
   6565..1453    +  CDS            actA (fragment) (across the origin): ACTA_LISMO - Also known as prtB. Experimental evidence at protein level: Swiss-Prot protein existence level 1. Virulence factor required for host cell microfilament interaction. It induces actin assembly around the bacteria to allow it to move within the cytoplasm. It is involved in the actin polymerization process. It seems to act as a nucleator that induces the reorganization of the actin cytoskeleton. From Listeria monocytogenes serovar 1/2a (strain ATCC BAA-679 / EGD-e).
