[The description below was written by a language model from this plasmid's Addgene catalogue record and pLannotate feature annotations shown in this document.]
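Description:
mActA-FKBP-mCherry is a mammalian expression plasmid built on the Clontech pmCherry-N1 backbone, with a sequenced length of about 6.9 kb. It is propagated in E. coli from a high-copy ColE1/pUC-type origin and also carries an f1 origin. A single NeoR/KanR (Tn5 aminoglycoside phosphotransferase) gene serves both hosts. The bacterial bla-type promoter drives it for kanamycin selection, and the SV40 enhancer/early promoter, paired with the HSV TK polyadenylation signal, drives it for G418 selection of transfected mammalian cells.

The payload is a synthetic fusion protein expressed from the human CMV immediate-early enhancer and promoter and terminated by the SV40 poly(A) signal. Reading from the N terminus, it consists of a large fragment of ActA, an FKBP domain, and C-terminal mCherry for red fluorescence imaging. ActA is the Listeria monocytogenes virulence factor that nucleates actin assembly on the bacterial surface. The automated annotation labels the FKBP segment as DmrB, the F36V variant of FKBP12, whereas the catalogue entry simply calls it FKBP. The record does not resolve which form is present, nor does it explain what the "m" in mActA denotes. Short hits annotated as large T antigen, ble and bGH poly(A) fragments appear to be backbone remnants rather than functional parts.

The stated purpose is as the "ActuAtor" component for FKBP-FRB chemically induced dimerization. In this type of system, a dimerizer recruits the FKBP fusion to an FRB-tagged partner anchored at a chosen intracellular site. According to the associated publication title, this triggers de novo actin polymerization there, allowing physical manipulation of intracellular organization. The FRB partner is not encoded on this plasmid and must be supplied separately.
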