Addgene plasmid #210295: mActA-FKBP-mCherry
Purpose: ActuAtor for FKBP-FRB CID
Depositing lab: Takanari Inoue. Depositing organization: Johns Hopkins University and School of Medicine. Publication: ActuAtor, a Listeria-inspired molecular tool for physical manipulation of intracellular organizations through de novo actin polymerization. Nakamura H, Rho E, Lee CT, Itoh K, Deng D, Watanabe S, Razavi S, Matsubayashi HT, Zhu C, Jung E, Rangamani P, Watanabe S, Inoue T. Cell Rep. 2023 Sep 2:113089. doi: 10.1016/j.celrep.2023.113089. PubMed 37734382.
Backbone
  Vector backbone: pmCherry-N1
  Backbone manufacturer: Clontech
  Backbone size w/o insert (bp): 4700
  Vector type: Mammalian Expression
  Selectable markers: Neomycin (select with G418)
Growth in bacteria
  Bacterial resistance: Kanamycin, 50 μg/mL
  Growth temperature: 37°C
  Growth strain: DH5alpha
  Copy number: High Copy
Gene/Insert
  Gene/Insert name: mActA-FKBP-mCherry
  Species: Synthetic
  Promoter: CMV
  Tag / fusion protein: mCherry (C terminal on insert)
  Cloning method: Unknown
  Sequencing primers: 5′ CMV-F; 3′ SV40 pA-R
Terms and licenses: Academic/Nonprofit Terms; Industry Terms: Not Available to Industry
How to cite: mActA-FKBP-mCherry was a gift from Takanari Inoue (Addgene plasmid # 210295 ; http://n2t.net/addgene:210295 ; RRID:Addgene_210295)
